>Addgene plasmid #128284 | pCC28 | addgene full sequence | sequence record 251915 | Addgene NGS Result
GGCCTGAATATTCTCTCTGGGCCCACTGTTCCACTTGTATCGTCGGTCTGATAATCAGACTGGGACCACG
GTCCCACTCGTATCGTCGGTCTGATTATTAGTCTGGGACCACGGTCCCACTCGTATCGTCGGTCTGATTA
TTAGTCTGGGACCACGGTCCCACTCGTATCGTCGGTCTGATAATCAGACTGGGACCACGGTCCCACTCGT
ATCGTCGGTCTGATTATTAGTCTGGGACCATGGTCCCACTCGTATCGTCGGTCTGATTATTAGTCTGGGA
CCACGGTCCCACTCGTATCGTCGGTCTGATTATTAGTCTGGAACCACGGTCCCACTCGTATCGTCGGTCT
GATTATTAGTCTGGGACCACGGTCCCACTCGTATCGTCGGTCTGATTATTAGTCTGGGACCACGATCCCA
CTCGTGTTGTCGGTCTGATTATCGGTCTGGGACCACGGTCCCACTTGTATTGTCGATCAGACTATCAGCG
TGAGACTACGATTCCATCAATGCCTGTCAAGGGCAAGTATTGACATGTCGTCGTAACCTGTAGAACGGAG
TAACCTCGGTGCAAGAAGACAAAAATCACCTTGCGCTAAGAGCTCGACACCATCGAATGGTGCAAAACCT
TTCGCGGTATGGCATGATAGCGCCCGGAAGCATGCCACTTAAAAAGGAGATCAACAATGAAAGCAATTTT
CGTACTGAAACATCTTAATCATGCTGGGGAGGGTTTCTAATGGCTTCCTCCGAAGACGTTATCAAAGAGT
TCATGCGTTTCAAAGTTCGTATGGAAGGTTCCGTTAACGGTCACGAGTTCGAAATCGAAGGTGAAGGTGA
AGGTCGTCCGTACGAAGGTACCCAGACCGCTAAACTGAAAGTTACCAAAGGTGGTCCGCTGCCGTTCGCT
TGGGACATCCTGTCCCCGCAGTTCCAGTACGGTTCCAAAGCTTACGTTAAACACCCGGCTGACATCCCGG
ACTACCTGAAACTGTCCTTCCCGGAAGGTTTCAAATGGGAACGTGTTATGAACTTCGAAGACGGTGGTGT
TGTTACCGTTACCCAGGACTCCTCCCTGCAAGACGGTGAGTTCATCTACAAAGTTAAACTGCGTGGTACC
AACTTCCCGTCCGACGGTCCGGTTATGCAGAAAAAAACCATGGGTTGGGAAGCTTCCACCGAACGTATGT
ACCCGGAAGACGGTGCTCTGAAAGGTGAAATCAAAATGCGTCTGAAACTGAAAGACGGTGGTCACTACGA
CGCTGAAGTTAAAACCACCTACATGGCTAAAAAACCGGTTCAGCTGCCGGGTGCTTACAAAACCGACATC
AAACTGGACATCACCTCCCACAACGAAGACTACACCATCGTTGAACAGTACGAACGTGCTGAAGGTCGTC
ACTCCACCGGTGCTACCTCCGCAGCGAACGACGAAAATTACGCCCTTGCAGCGTAATAACTACGTGCTGC
TGAAGTTGCCCGCAACAGAGAGTGGAACCAACCGGTGATACCACGATACTATGACTGAGAGTCAACGCCA
TGAGCGGCCTCATTTCTTATTCTGAGTTACAACAGTCCGCACCGCTGTCTCACACTGGCTCACCTTCGGG
TGGGCCTTTCTGCGTTTATATACTAGAGAGAGAATATAAAAAGCCAGATTATTAATCCGGCTTTTTTATT
ATTTCCTAGCTAGCCAACGCATATGGCAAAACGTCTGCGACCTGAGCAACAACATGAATGGTCTTCGGTT
TCCGTGTTTCGTAAAGTCTGGAAACGCGGAAGTCAGCGCCCTGCACCATTATGTTCCGGATCTGCATCGC
AGGATGCTGCTGGCTACCCTGTGGAACACCTACATCTGTATTAACGAAGCGCTGGCATTGACCCTGAGTG
ATTTTTCTCTGGTCCCGCCGCATCCATACCGCCAGTTGTTTACCCTCACAACGTTCCAGTAACCGGGCAT
GTTCATCATCAGTAACCCGTATCGTGAGCATCCTCTCTCGTTTCATCGGTATCATTACCCCCATGAACAG
AAATCCCCCTTACACGGAGGCATCAGTGACCAAACAGGAAAAAACCGCCCTTAACATGGCCCGCTTTATC
AGAAGCCAGACATTAACGCTTCTGGAGAAACTCAACGAGCTGGACGCGGATGAACAGGCAGACATCTGTG
AATCGCTTCACGACCACGCTGATGAGCTTTACCGCAGCTGCCTCGCGCGTTTCGGTGATGACGGTGAAAA
CCTCTGACACATGCAGCTCCCGGAGACGGTCACAGCTTGTCTGTAAGCGGATGCCGGGAGCAGACAAGCC
CGTCAGGGCGCGTCAGCGGGTGTTGGCGGGTGTCGGGGCGCAGCCATGACCCAGTCACGTAGCGATAGCG
GAGTGTATACTGGCTTAACTATGCGGCATCAGAGCAGATTGTACTGAGAGTGCACCATTGCGGTGTGAAA
TACCGCACAGATGCGTAAGGAGAAAATACCGCATCAGGCGCTCTTCCGCTTCCTCGCTCACTGACTCGCT
GCGCTCGGTCGTTCGGCTGCGGCGAGCGGTATCAGCTCACTCAAAGGCGGTAATACGGTTATCCACAGAA
TCAGGGGATAACGCAGGAAAGAACATGTGAGCAAAAGGCCAGCAAAAGGCCAGGAACCGTAAAAAGGCCG
CGTTGCTGGCGTTTTTCCATAGGCTCCGCCCCCCTGACGAGCATCACAAAAATCGACGCTCAAGTCAGAG
GTGGCGAAACCCGACAGGACTATAAAGATACCAGGCGTTTCCCCCTGGAAGCTCCCTCGTGCGCTCTCCT
GTTCCGACCCTGCCGCTTACCGGATACCTGTCCGCCTTTCTCCCTTCGGGAAGCGTGGCGCTTTCTCATA
GCTCACGCTGTAGGTATCTCAGTTCGGTGTAGGTCGTTCGCTCCAAGCTGGGCTGTGTGCACGAACCCCC
CGTTCAGCCCGACCGCTGCGCCTTATCCGGTAACTATCGTCTTGAGTCCAACCCGGTAAGACACGACTTA
TCGCCACTGGCAGCAGCCACTGGTAACAGGATTAGCAGAGCGAGGTATGTAGGCGGTGCTACAGAGTTCT
TGAAGTGGTGGCCTAACTACGGCTACACTAGAAGGACAGTATTTGGTATCTGCGCTCTGCTGAAGCCAGT
TACCTTCGGAAAAAGAGTTGGTAGCTCTTGATCCGGCAAACAAACCACCGCTGGTAGCGGTGGTTTTTTT
GTTTGCAAGCAGCAGATTACGCGCAGAAAAAAAGGATCTCAAGAAGATCCTTTGATCTTTTCTACGGGGT
CTGACAGCTTGGTCTGACAGTTACGCCCCGCCCTGCCACTCATCGCAGTACTGTTGTAATTCATTAAGCA
TTCTGCCGACATGGAAGCCATCACAAACGGCATGATGAACCTGAATCGCCAGCGGCATCAGCACCTTGTC
GCCTTGCGTATAATATTTGCCCATCGTGAAAACGGGGGCGAAGAAGTTGTCCATATTGGCCACGTTTAAA
TCAAAACTGGTGAAACTCACCCAGGGATTGGCTGAGACGAAAAACATATTCTCAATAAACCCTTTAGGGA
AATAGGCCAGGTTTTCACCGTAACACGCCACATCTTGCGAATATATGTGTAGAAACTGCCGGAAATCGTC
GTGGTATTCACTCCAGAGCGATGAAAACGTTTCAGTTTGCTCATGGAAAACGGTGTAACAAGGGTGAACA
CTATCCCATATCACCAGCTCACCGTCTTTCATTGCCATACGGAATTCCGGATGAGCATTCATCAGGCGGG
CAAGAATGTGAATAAAGGCCGGATAAAACTTGTGCTTATTTTTCTTTACGGTCTTTAAAAAGGCCGTAAT
ATCCAGCTGAACGGTCTGGTTATAGGTACATTGAGCAACTGACTGAAATGCCTCAAAATGTTCTTTACGA
TGCCATTGGGATATATCAACGGTGGTATATCCAGTGATTTTTTTCTCCATTTTAGCTTCCTTAGCTCCTG
AAAATCTCGATAACTCAAAAAATACGCCCGGTAGTGATCTTATTTCATTATGGTGAAAGTTGGAACCTCT
TACGTGCCCGATCAACTTACCAATGCTGTATTTAGAAAAATAAACAAATAGGGGTTCCGCGCACATTTCC
CCGAAAAGTGCCACCTAAATTGTAAGCGTTAATATTTTGTTAAAATTCGCGTTAAATTTTTGTTAAATCA
GCTCATTTTTTAACCAATAGGCCGAAATCGGCAAAATCCCTTATAAATCAAAAGAATAGACCGAGATAGG
GTTGAGTGTTGTTCCAGTTTGGAACAAGAGTCCACCTCGAGCTTTCAGGAAAATTTTTCTGTATAATAGA
TTCATAAATTTGAGAGAAGAGTGCGACCACGTTTTAGTCTACGTTTATCTGTCTTTACTTAATGTCCTTT
GTTACAGGCCAGAAAGCATAACT
Features (pLannotate 1.2.2; 13 found; start..end, strand, type, name):
      1..474     +  misc_feature   sopC: sopC; centromere-like partitioning region of the bacterial F plasmid
    606..660     +  promoter       lacIq promoter (fragment): lacI (mutant); In the lacIq allele, a single base change in the promoter boosts expression of the lacI gene about 10-fold.
    740..1414    +  CDS            mRFP1: mRFP1 is a basic (constitutively fluorescent) red fluorescent protein published in 2002, derived from Discosoma sp.. It is reported to be a somewhat slowly-maturing monomer with low acid sensitivity.
   1597..1624    +  terminator     T7Te terminator: phage T7 early transcription terminator
   1779..1901    +  CDS            intM (fragment): INTM_ECOLI - Also known as int. Protein inferred from homology: Swiss-Prot protein existence level 3. From Escherichia coli (strain K12).
   1905..2015    -  CDS            mbeC (fragment): MBEC_ECOLX - Experimental evidence at protein level: Swiss-Prot protein existence level 1. Required for efficient mobilization of ColE1 plasmid and is thus essential to promote the specific transfer of the plasmid during conjugation. Probably functions by inducing DNA bending, helping the MbeA relaxase to melt the DNA around the nic site and cleave the phosphodiester bond. Binds specifically double-stranded DNA (dsDNA) containing the ColE1 oriT but does not recognize the inverted repeat (IR). From Escherichia coli.
   2056..2247    +  CDS            rop: Rop protein, which maintains plasmids at low copy number; rop
   2349..2488    +  misc_feature   bom: basis of mobility region from pBR322
   2674..3262    -  rep_origin     ori: high-copy-number ColE1/pMB1/pBR322/pUC origin of replication
   3314..3970    -  CDS            cat: CAT_ECOLX - Experimental evidence at protein level: Swiss-Prot protein existence level 1. This enzyme is an effector of chloramphenicol resistance in bacteria. From Escherichia coli. This protein is used as a marker in many commonly used cloning vectors, such as pACYC184.
   3971..4068    -  promoter       cat promoter: promoter of the E. coli cat gene encoding chloramphenicol acetyltransferase
   4087..4121    -  promoter       AmpR promoter (fragment): bla
   4147..4305    -  rep_origin     M13 ori (fragment): M13 bacteriophage origin of replication; arrow indicates direction of (+) strand synthesis
