[The description below was written by a language model from this plasmid's Addgene catalogue record and pLannotate feature annotations shown in this document.]
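Description:
pCC28 is a 4.4 kb bacterial expression plasmid built by Golden Gate assembly to serve as the "target plasmid" in a synthetic asymmetric plasmid partitioning system in Escherichia coli. It replicates from a pMB1/ColE1-type origin accompanied by the rop gene, whose product dampens copy number relative to rop-less pUC derivatives, although the record lists the actual copy number as unknown. The pBR322 bom (basis of mobility) region is also present. Selection is by chloramphenicol, through a cat gene driven by its native promoter.

The payload has two parts. The first is sopC, the centromere-like partitioning region of the F plasmid, which in its natural context is the DNA site bound by the F plasmid's partitioning protein. Here it presumably acts as a handle through which a protein supplied from elsewhere in the system can recognise and hold the plasmid, since no sop protein genes are annotated on pCC28 itself. The second is a constitutive reporter cassette in which the lacIq promoter (a mutant lacI promoter with a roughly tenfold boost in activity) drives mRFP1, a monomeric red fluorescent protein derived from Discosoma, followed by the phage T7 early (T7Te) terminator. Red fluorescence therefore marks cells that carry the plasmid, letting its unequal inheritance between daughter cells be followed.

The remaining annotations are short fragments (intM, mbeC, an AmpR promoter piece and part of an M13 origin). They are most likely backbone remnants or homology hits rather than functional elements.
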