Addgene plasmid #128284: pCC28
Purpose: asymmetric plasmid partitioning E. coli - target plasmid
Depositing lab: Matthew Bennett. Depositing organization: Rice University. Publication: A synthetic system for asymmetric cell division in Escherichia coli. Molinari S, Shis DL, Bhakta SP, Chappell J, Igoshin OA, Bennett MR. Nat Chem Biol. 2019 Sep;15(9):917-924. doi: 10.1038/s41589-019-0339-x. Epub 2019 Aug 12. PubMed 31406375.
Backbone
  Vector backbone: pMB1+rop
  Vector type: Bacterial Expression
Growth in bacteria
  Bacterial resistance: Chloramphenicol, 25 μg/mL
  Growth temperature: 37°C
  Growth strain: DH5alpha
  Copy number: Unknown
Gene/Insert
  Gene/Insert name: Piq - mRFP, sopC
  Cloning method: Unknown
Terms and licenses: Academic/Nonprofit Terms; Industry Terms: Not Available to Industry
Depositor comments: Cloning method: Golden Gate.
How to cite: pCC28 was a gift from Matthew Bennett (Addgene plasmid # 128284 ; http://n2t.net/addgene:128284 ; RRID:Addgene_128284)
